>Addgene plasmid #195125 | Chr1q_Centromere-Targeting_gRNA | addgene full sequence | sequence record 383947 | Addgene NGS Result
GCTTAATGTAGTCTTATGCAATACTCTTGTAGTCTTGCAACATGGTAACGATGAGTTAGCAACATGCCTT
ACAAGGAGAGAAAAAGCACCGTGCATGCCGATTGGTGGAAGTAAGGTGGTACGATCGTGCCTTATTAGGA
AGGCAACAGACGGGTCTGACATGGATTGGACGAACCACTGAATTGCCGCATTGCAGAGATATTGTATTTA
AGTGCCTAGCTCGATACATAAACGGGTCTCTCTGGTTAGACCAGATCTGAGCCTGGGAGCTCTCTGGCTA
ACTAGGGAACCCACTGCTTAAGCCTCAATAAAGCTTGCCTTGAGTGCTTCAAGTAGTGTGTGCCCGTCTG
TTGTGTGACTCTGGTAACTAGAGATCCCTCAGACCCTTTTAGTCAGTGTGGAAAATCTCTAGCAGTGGCG
CCCGAACAGGGACTTGAAAGCGAAAGGGAAACCAGAGGAGCTCTCTCGACGCAGGACTCGGCTTGCTGAA
GCGCGCACGGCAAGAGGCGAGGGGCGGCGACTGGTGAGTACGCCAAAAATTTTGACTAGCGGAGGCTAGA
AGGAGAGAGATGGGTGCGAGAGCGTCAGTATTAAGCGGGGGAGAATTAGATCGCGATGGGAAAAAATTCG
GTTAAGGCCAGGGGGAAAGAAAAAATATAAATTAAAACATATAGTATGGGCAAGCAGGGAGCTAGAACGA
TTCGCAGTTAATCCTGGCCTGTTAGAAACATCAGAAGGCTGTAGACAAATACTGGGACAGCTACAACCAT
CCCTTCAGACAGGATCAGAAGAACTTAGATCATTATATAATACAGTAGCAACCCTCTATTGTGTGCATCA
AAGGATAGAGATAAAAGACACCAAGGAAGCTTTAGACAAGATAGAGGAAGAGCAAAACAAAAGTAAGACC
ACCGCACAGCAAGCGGCCGCTGATCTTCAGACCTGGAGGAGGAGATATGAGGGACAATTGGAGAAGTGAA
TTATATAAATATAAAGTAGTAAAAATTGAACCATTAGGAGTAGCACCCACCAAGGCAAAGAGAAGAGTGG
TGCAGAGAGAAAAAAGAGCAGTGGGAATAGGAGCTTTGTTCCTTGGGTTCTTGGGAGCAGCAGGAAGCAC
TATGGGCGCAGCGTCAATGACGCTGACGGTACAGGCCAGACAATTATTGTCTGGTATAGTGCAGCAGCAG
AACAATTTGCTGAGGGCTATTGAGGCGCAACAGCATCTGTTGCAACTCACAGTCTGGGGCATCAAGCAGC
TCCAGGCAAGAATCCTGGCTGTGGAAAGATACCTAAAGGATCAACAGCTCCTGGGGATTTGGGGTTGCTC
TGGAAAACTCGCCATTTGTCTCAAGATCTAGAATTCAAAAAAAGCACCGACTCGGTGCCACTTTGCTGTT
TCCAGCAAAGTTGATAACGGACTAGCCTTATTTAAACTTGCTATGCTGTTTCCAGCATAGCTCTTAAACC
AAGGACTTCAACTGTTCTCGGTGTTTCGTCCTTTCCACAAGATATATAAAGCCAAGAAATCGAAATACTT
TCAAGTTACGGTAAGCATATGATAGTCCATTTTAAAACATAATTTTAAAACTGCAAACTACCCAAGAAAT
TATTACTTTCTACGTCACGTATTTTGTACTAATATCTTTGTGTTTACAGTCAAATTAATTCTAATTATCT
CTCTAACAGCCTTGTATCGTATATGCAAATATGAAGGAATCATGGGAAATAGGCCCTCCCACAATTTTAA
AAGAAAAGGGGGGATTGGGGGGTACAGTGCAGGGGAAAGAATAGTAGACATAATAGCAACAGACATACAA
ACTAAAGAATTACAAAAACAAATTACAAAAATTCAAAATTTTCGGGTTTATTACAGGGACAGCAGAGATC
CACTTTGGCGCCGGCTCGAGTGGCTCCGGTGCCCGTCAGTGGGCAGAGCGCACATCGCCCACAGTCCCCG
AGAAGTTGGGGGGAGGGGTCGGCAATTGAACCGGTGCCTAGAGAAGGTGGCGCGGGGTAAACTGGGAAAG
TGATGTCGTGTACTGGCTCCGCCTTTTTCCCGAGGGTGGGGGAGAACCGTATATAAGTGCAGTAGTCGCC
GTGAACGTTCTTTTTCGCAACGGGTTTGCCGCCAGAACACAGGTGTCGTGACGCGGGATCCGCCACCATG
GATTACAAAGACGATGACGATAAGATGGCCCCAAAGAAGAAGCGGAAGGTCGGTATCCACGGAGTCCCAG
CAGCCGACAAGAAGTACAGCATCGGCCTGGACATCGGCACCAACTCTGTGGGCTGGGCCGTGATCACCGA
CGAGTACAAGGTGCCCAGCAAGAAATTCAAGGTGCTGGGCAACACCGACCGGCACAGCATCAAGAAGAAC
CTGATCGGAGCCCTGCTGTTCGACAGCGGCGAAACAGCCGAGGCCACCCGGCTGAAGAGAACCGCCAGAA
GAAGATACACCAGACGGAAGAACCGGATCTGCTATCTGCAAGAGATCTTCAGCAACGAGATGGCCAAGGT
GGACGACAGCTTCTTCCACAGACTGGAAGAGTCCTTCCTGGTGGAAGAGGATAAGAAGCACGAGCGGCAC
CCCATCTTCGGCAACATCGTGGACGAGGTGGCCTACCACGAGAAGTACCCCACCATCTACCACCTGAGAA
AGAAACTGGTGGACAGCACCGACAAGGCCGACCTGCGGCTGATCTATCTGGCCCTGGCCCACATGATCAA
GTTCCGGGGCCACTTCCTGATCGAGGGCGACCTGAACCCCGACAACAGCGACGTGGACAAGCTGTTCATC
CAGCTGGTGCAGACCTACAACCAGCTGTTCGAGGAAAACCCCATCAACGCCAGCGGCGTGGACGCCAAGG
CCATCCTGTCTGCCAGACTGAGCAAGAGCAGACGGCTGGAAAATCTGATCGCCCAGCTGCCCGGCGAGAA
GAAGAATGGCCTGTTCGGAAACCTGATTGCCCTGAGCCTGGGCCTGACCCCCAACTTCAAGAGCAACTTC
GACCTGGCCGAGGATGCCAAACTGCAGCTGAGCAAGGACACCTACGACGACGACCTGGACAACCTGCTGG
CCCAGATCGGCGACCAGTACGCCGACCTGTTTCTGGCCGCCAAGAACCTGTCCGACGCCATCCTGCTGAG
CGACATCCTGAGAGTGAACACCGAGATCACCAAGGCCCCCCTGAGCGCCTCTATGATCAAGAGATACGAC
GAGCACCACCAGGACCTGACCCTGCTGAAAGCTCTCGTGCGGCAGCAGCTGCCTGAGAAGTACAAAGAGA
TTTTCTTCGACCAGAGCAAGAACGGCTACGCCGGCTACATTGACGGCGGAGCCAGCCAGGAAGAGTTCTA
CAAGTTCATCAAGCCCATCCTGGAAAAGATGGACGGCACCGAGGAACTGCTCGTGAAGCTGAACAGAGAG
GACCTGCTGCGGAAGCAGCGGACCTTCGACAACGGCAGCATCCCCCACCAGATCCACCTGGGAGAGCTGC
ACGCCATTCTGCGGCGGCAGGAAGATTTTTACCCATTCCTGAAGGACAACCGGGAAAAGATCGAGAAGAT
CCTGACCTTCCGCATCCCCTACTACGTGGGCCCTCTGGCCAGGGGAAACAGCAGATTCGCCTGGATGACC
AGAAAGAGCGAGGAAACCATCACCCCCTGGAACTTCGAGGAAGTGGTGGACAAGGGCGCTTCCGCCCAGA
GCTTCATCGAGCGGATGACCAACTTCGATAAGAACCTGCCCAACGAGAAGGTGCTGCCCAAGCACAGCCT
GCTGTACGAGTACTTCACCGTGTATAACGAGCTGACCAAAGTGAAATACGTGACCGAGGGAATGAGAAAG
CCCGCCTTCCTGAGCGGCGAGCAGAAAAAGGCCATCGTGGACCTGCTGTTCAAGACCAACCGGAAAGTGA
CCGTGAAGCAGCTGAAAGAGGACTACTTCAAGAAAATCGAGTGCTTCGACTCCGTGGAAATCTCCGGCGT
GGAAGATCGGTTCAACGCCTCCCTGGGCACATACCACGATCTGCTGAAAATTATCAAGGACAAGGACTTC
CTGGACAATGAGGAAAACGAGGACATTCTGGAAGATATCGTGCTGACCCTGACACTGTTTGAGGACAGAG
AGATGATCGAGGAACGGCTGAAAACCTATGCCCACCTGTTCGACGACAAAGTGATGAAGCAGCTGAAGCG
GCGGAGATACACCGGCTGGGGCAGGCTGAGCCGGAAGCTGATCAACGGCATCCGGGACAAGCAGTCCGGC
AAGACAATCCTGGATTTCCTGAAGTCCGACGGCTTCGCCAACAGAAACTTCATGCAGCTGATCCACGACG
ACAGCCTGACCTTTAAAGAGGACATCCAGAAAGCCCAGGTGTCCGGCCAGGGCGATAGCCTGCACGAGCA
CATTGCCAATCTGGCCGGCAGCCCCGCCATTAAGAAGGGCATCCTGCAGACAGTGAAGGTGGTGGACGAG
CTCGTGAAAGTGATGGGCCGGCACAAGCCCGAGAACATCGTGATCGAAATGGCCAGAGAGAACCAGACCA
CCCAGAAGGGACAGAAGAACAGCCGCGAGAGAATGAAGCGGATCGAAGAGGGCATCAAAGAGCTGGGCAG
CCAGATCCTGAAAGAACACCCCGTGGAAAACACCCAGCTGCAGAACGAGAAGCTGTACCTGTACTACCTG
CAGAATGGGCGGGATATGTACGTGGACCAGGAACTGGACATCAACCGGCTGTCCGACTACGATGTGGACC
ATATCGTGCCTCAGAGCTTTCTGAAGGACGACTCCATCGACAACAAGGTGCTGACCAGAAGCGACAAGAA
CCGGGGCAAGAGCGACAACGTGCCCTCCGAAGAGGTCGTGAAGAAGATGAAGAACTACTGGCGGCAGCTG
CTGAACGCCAAGCTGATTACCCAGAGAAAGTTCGACAATCTGACCAAGGCCGAGAGAGGCGGCCTGAGCG
AACTGGATAAGGCCGGCTTCATCAAGAGACAGCTGGTGGAAACCCGGCAGATCACAAAGCACGTGGCACA
GATCCTGGACTCCCGGATGAACACTAAGTACGACGAGAATGACAAGCTGATCCGGGAAGTGAAAGTGATC
ACCCTGAAGTCCAAGCTGGTGTCCGATTTCCGGAAGGATTTCCAGTTTTACAAAGTGCGCGAGATCAACA
ACTACCACCACGCCCACGACGCCTACCTGAACGCCGTCGTGGGAACCGCCCTGATCAAAAAGTACCCTAA
GCTGGAAAGCGAGTTCGTGTACGGCGACTACAAGGTGTACGACGTGCGGAAGATGATCGCCAAGAGCGAG
CAGGAAATCGGCAAGGCTACCGCCAAGTACTTCTTCTACAGCAACATCATGAACTTTTTCAAGACCGAGA
TTACCCTGGCCAACGGCGAGATCCGGAAGCGGCCTCTGATCGAGACAAACGGCGAAACCGGGGAGATCGT
GTGGGATAAGGGCCGGGATTTTGCCACCGTGCGGAAAGTGCTGAGCATGCCCCAAGTGAATATCGTGAAA
AAGACCGAGGTGCAGACAGGCGGCTTCAGCAAAGAGTCTATCCTGCCCAAGAGGAACAGCGATAAGCTGA
TCGCCAGAAAGAAGGACTGGGACCCTAAGAAGTACGGCGGCTTCGACAGCCCCACCGTGGCCTATTCTGT
GCTGGTGGTGGCCAAAGTGGAAAAGGGCAAGTCCAAGAAACTGAAGAGTGTGAAAGAGCTGCTGGGGATC
ACCATCATGGAAAGAAGCAGCTTCGAGAAGAATCCCATCGACTTTCTGGAAGCCAAGGGCTACAAAGAAG
TGAAAAAGGACCTGATCATCAAGCTGCCTAAGTACTCCCTGTTCGAGCTGGAAAACGGCCGGAAGAGAAT
GCTGGCCTCTGCCGGCGAACTGCAGAAGGGAAACGAACTGGCCCTGCCCTCCAAATATGTGAACTTCCTG
TACCTGGCCAGCCACTATGAGAAGCTGAAGGGCTCCCCCGAGGATAATGAGCAGAAACAGCTGTTTGTGG
AACAGCACAAGCACTACCTGGACGAGATCATCGAGCAGATCAGCGAGTTCTCCAAGAGAGTGATCCTGGC
CGACGCTAATCTGGACAAAGTGCTGTCCGCCTACAACAAGCACCGGGATAAGCCCATCAGAGAGCAGGCC
GAGAATATCATCCACCTGTTTACCCTGACCAATCTGGGAGCCCCTGCCGCCTTCAAGTACTTTGACACCA
CCATCGACCGGAAGAGGTACACCAGCACCAAAGAGGTGCTGGACGCCACCCTGATCCACCAGAGCATCAC
CGGCCTGTACGAGACACGGATCGACCTGTCTCAGCTGGGAGGCGACAAGCGTCCTGCTGCTACTAAGAAA
GCTGGTCAAGCTAAGAAAAAGAAAGCTAGCGGCAGCGGCGCCACCAACTTCAGCCTGCTGAAGCAGGCCG
GCGACGTGGAGGAGAACCCCGGCCCCATGGTGAGCAAGGGCGAGGAGCTGTTCACCGGGGTGGTGCCCAT
CCTGGTCGAGCTGGACGGCGACGTAAACGGCCACAAGTTCAGCGTGTCCGGCGAGGGCGAGGGCGATGCC
ACCTACGGCAAGCTGACCCTGAAGTTCATCTGCACCACCGGCAAGCTGCCCGTGCCCTGGCCCACCCTCG
TGACCACCCTGACCTACGGCGTGCAGTGCTTCAGCCGCTACCCCGACCACATGAAGCAGCACGACTTCTT
CAAGTCCGCCATGCCCGAAGGCTACGTCCAGGAGCGCACCATCTTCTTCAAGGACGACGGCAACTACAAG
ACCCGCGCCGAGGTGAAGTTCGAGGGCGACACCCTGGTGAACCGCATCGAGCTGAAGGGCATCGACTTCA
AGGAGGACGGCAACATCCTGGGGCACAAGCTGGAGTACAACTACAACAGCCACAACGTCTATATCATGGC
CGACAAGCAGAAGAACGGCATCAAGGTGAACTTCAAGATCCGCCACAACATCGAGGACGGCAGCGTGCAG
CTCGCCGACCACTACCAGCAGAACACCCCCATCGGCGACGGCCCCGTGCTGCTGCCCGACAACCACTACC
TGAGCACCCAGTCCGCCCTGAGCAAAGACCCCAACGAGAAGCGCGATCACATGGTCCTGCTGGAGTTCGT
GACCGCCGCCGGGATCACTCTCGGCATGGACGAGCTGTACAAGTAGACGCGTTAAGTCGACAATCAACCT
CTGGATTACAAAATTTGTGAAAGATTGACTGGTATTCTTAACTATGTTGCTCCTTTTACGCTATGTGGAT
ACGCTGCTTTAATGCCTTTGTATCATGCTATTGCTTCCCGTATGGCTTTCATTTTCTCCTCCTTGTATAA
ATCCTGGTTGCTGTCTCTTTATGAGGAGTTGTGGCCCGTTGTCAGGCAACGTGGCGTGGTGTGCACTGTG
TTTGCTGACGCAACCCCCACTGGTTGGGGCATTGCCACCACCTGTCAGCTCCTTTCCGGGACTTTCGCTT
TCCCCCTCCCTATTGCCACGGCGGAACTCATCGCCGCCTGCCTTGCCCGCTGCTGGACAGGGGCTCGGCT
GTTGGGCACTGACAATTCCGTGGTGTTGTCGGGGAAATCATCGTCCTTTCCTTGGCTGCTCGCCTGTGTT
GCCACCTGGATTCTGCGCGGGACGTCCTTCTGCTACGTCCCTTCGGCCCTCAATCCAGCGGACCTTCCTT
CCCGCGGCCTGCTGCCGGCTCTGCGGCCTCTTCCGCGTCTTCGCCTTCGCCCTCAGACGAGTCGGATCTC
CCTTTGGGCCGCCTCCCCGCGTCGACTTTAAGACCAATGACTTACAAGGCAGCTGTAGATCTTAGCCACT
TTTTAAAAGAAAAGGGGGGACTGGAAGGGCTAATTCACTCCCAACGAAGACAAGATCTGCTTTTTGCTTG
TACTGGGTCTCTCTGGTTAGACCAGATCTGAGCCTGGGAGCTCTCTGGCTAACTAGGGAACCCACTGCTT
AAGCCTCAATAAAGCTTGCCTTGAGTGCTTCAAGTAGTGTGTGCCCGTCTGTTGTGTGACTCTGGTAACT
AGAGATCCCTCAGACCCTTTTAGTCAGTGTGGAAAATCTCTAGCAGTACGTATAGTAGTTCATGTCATCT
TATTATTCAGTATTTATAACTTGCAAAGAAATGAATATCAGAGAGTGAGAGGAACTTGTTTATTGCAGCT
TATAATGGTTACAAATAAAGCAATAGCATCACAAATTTCACAAATAAAGCATTTTTTTCACTGCATTCTA
GTTGTGGTTTGTCCAAACTCATCAATGTATCTTATCATGTCTGGCTCTAGCTATCCCGCCCCTAACTCCG
CCCATCCCGCCCCTAACTCCGCCCAGTTCCGCCCATTCTCCGCCCCATGGCTGACTAATTTTTTTTATTT
ATGCAGAGGCCGAGGCCGCCTCGGCCTCTGAGCTATTCCAGAAGTAGTGAGGAGGCTTTTTTGGAGGCCT
AGGGACGTACCCAATTCGCCCTATAGTGAGTCGTATTACGCGCGCTCACTGGCCGTCGTTTTACAACGTC
GTGACTGGGAAAACCCTGGCGTTACCCAACTTAATCGCCTTGCAGCACATCCCCCTTTCGCCAGCTGGCG
TAATAGCGAAGAGGCCCGCACCGATCGCCCTTCCCAACAGTTGCGCAGCCTGAATGGCGAATGGG
[124 nt withheld, positions 8676-8799]
C
[91 nt withheld, positions 8801-8891]
A
[49 nt withheld, positions 8893-8941]
CCTTTGACGTTGGAGTCCACGTTCTTT
[37 nt withheld, positions 8969-9005]
ACCCTATCTCGGTCTATTCTTTTGATTTATAAGGGATTTTGCCGATTTCGGCCTATTGGTTAAAAAATGA
GCTGATTTAACAAAAATTTAACGCGAATTTTAACAAAATATTAACGCTTACAATTTAGGTGGCACTTTTC
GGGGAAATGTGCGCGGAACCCCTATTTGTTTATTTTTCTAAATACATTCAAATATGTATCCGCTCATGAG
ACAATAACCCTGATAAATGCTTCAATAATATTGAAAAAGGAAGAGTATGAGTATTCAACATTTCCGTGTC
GCCCTTATTCCCTTTTTTGCGGCATTTTGCCTTCCTGTTTTTGCTCACCCAGAAACGCTGGTGAAAGTAA
AAGATGCTGAAGATCAGTTGGGTGCACGAGTGGGTTACATCGAACTGGATCTCAACAGCGGTAAGATCCT
TGAGAGTTTTCGCCCCGAAGAACGTTTTCCAATGATGAGCACTTTTAAAGTTCTGCTATGTGGCGCGGTA
TTATCCCGTATTGACGCCGGGCAAGAGCAACTCGGTCGCCGCATACACTATTCTCAGAATGACTTGGTTG
AGTACTCACCAGTCACAGAAAAGCATCTTACGGATGGCATGACAGTAAGAGAATTATGCAGTGCTGCCAT
AACCATGAGTGATAACACTGCGGCCAACTTACTTCTGACAACGATCGGAGGACCGAAGGAGCTAACCGCT
TTTTTGCACAACATGGGGGATCATGTAACTCGCCTTGATCGTTGGGAACCGGAGCTGAATGAAGCCATAC
CAAACGACGAGCGTGACACCACGATGCCTGTAGCAATGGCAACAACGTTGCGCAAACTATTAACTGGCGA
ACTACTTACTCTAGCTTCCCGGCAACAATTAATAGACTGGATGGAGGCGGATAAAGTTGCAGGACCACTT
CTGCGCTCGGCCCTTCCGGCTGGCTGGTTTATTGCTGATAAATCTGGAGCCGGTGAGCGTGGGTCTCGCG
GTATCATTGCAGCACTGGGGCCAGATGGTAAGCCCTCCCGTATCGTAGTTATCTACACGACGGGGAGTCA
GGCAACTATGGATGAACGAAATAGACAGATCGCTGAGATAGGTGCCTCACTGATTAAGCATTGGTAACTG
TCAGACCAAGTTTACTCATATATACTTTAGATTGATTTAAAACTTCATTTTTAATTTAAAAGGATCTAGG
TGAAGATCCTTTTTGATAATCTCATGACCAAAATCCCTTAACGTGAGTTTTCGTTCCACTGAGCGTCAGA
CCCCGTAGAAAAGATCAAAGGATCTTCTTGAGATCCTTTTTTTCTGCGCGTAATCTGCTGCTTGCAAACA
AAAAAACCACCGCTACCAGCGGTGGTTTGTTTGCCGGATCAAGAGCTACCAACTCTTTTTCCGAAGGTAA
CTGGCTTCAGCAGAGCGCAGATACCAAATACTGTTCTTCTAGTGTAGCCGTAGTTAGGCCACCACTTCAA
GAACTCTGTAGCACCGCCTACATACCTCGCTCTGCTAATCCTGTTACCAGTGGCTGCTGCCAGTGGCGAT
AAGTCGTGTCTTACCGGGTTGGACTCAAGACGATAGTTACCGGATAAGGCGCAGCGGTCGGGCTGAACGG
GGGGTTCGTGCACACAGCCCAGCTTGGAGCGAACGACCTACACCGAACTGAGATACCTACAGCGTGAGCT
ATGAGAAAGCGCCACGCTTCCCGAAGGGAGAAAGGCGGACAGGTATCCGGTAAGCGGCAGGGTCGGAACA
GGAGAGCGCACGAGGGAGCTTCCAGGGGGAAACGCCTGGTATCTTTATAGTCCTGTCGGGTTTCGCCACC
TCTGACTTGAGCGTCGATTTTTGTGATGCTCGTCAGGGGGGCGGAGCCTATGGAAAAACGCCAGCAACGC
GGCCTTTTTACGGTTCCTGGCCTTTTGCTGGCCTTTTGCTCACATGTTCTTTCCTGCGTTATCCCCTGAT
TCTGTGGATAACCGTATTACCGCCTTTGAGTGAGCTGATACCGCTCGCCGCAGCCGAACGACCGAGCGCA
GCGAGTCAGTGAGCGAGGAAGCGGAAGAGCGCCCAATACGCAAACCGCCTCTCCCCGCGCGTTGGCCGAT
TCATTAATGCAGCTGGCACGACAGGTTTCCCGACTGGAAAGCGGGCAGTGAGCGCAACGCAATTAATGTG
AGTTAGCTCACTCATTAGGCACCCCAGGCTTTACACTTTATGCTTCCGGCTCGTATGTTGTGTGGAATTG
TGAGCGGATAACAATTTCACACAGGAAACAGCTATGACCATGATTACGCCAAGCGCGCAATTAACCCTCA
CTAAAGGGAACAAAAGCTGGAGCTGCAA
Features (pLannotate 1.2.2; 28 found; start..end, strand, type, name):
      7..233     +  promoter       RSV promoter: Rous sarcoma virus enhancer/promoter
    234..414     +  LTR            5' LTR (truncated): truncated 5' long terminal repeat (LTR) from HIV-1
    461..586     +  misc_feature   HIV-1 Ψ: packaging signal of human immunodeficiency virus type 1
    570..933     +  CDS            HIV-1 gag (fragment): gag protein from human immunodeficiency virus 1; gag
   1079..1312    +  misc_feature   RRE: The Rev response element (RRE) of HIV-1 allows for Rev-dependent mRNA export from the nucleus to the cytoplasm.
   1408..1451    -  misc_RNA       tracrRNA (fragment): trans-activating CRISPR RNA for the Streptococcus pyogenes CRISPR/Cas9 system
   1498..1738    -  promoter       U6 promoter: RNA polymerase III promoter for human U6 snRNA
   1745..1862    +  misc_feature   cPPT/CTS: central polypurine tract and central termination sequence of HIV-1
   1931..2142    +  promoter       EF-1α core promoter: core promoter for human elongation factor EF-1α
   2246..3847    +  CDS            Cas9(N): N-terminal portion of Streptococcus pyogenes Cas9 (Zetsche et al., 2015)
   3848..6346    +  CDS            Cas9(C): C-terminal portion of Streptococcus pyogenes Cas9 (Zetsche et al., 2015)
   6467..7183    +  CDS            EGFP: EGFP is a basic (constitutively fluorescent) green fluorescent protein published in 1996, derived from Aequorea victoria. It is reported to be a rapidly-maturing weak dimer with moderate acid sensitivity.
   7202..7790    +  misc_feature   WPRE: woodchuck hepatitis virus posttranscriptional regulatory element
   7841..7860    +  misc_feature   cPPT/CTS (fragment): central polypurine tract and central termination sequence of HIV-1
   7862..8095    +  LTR            3' LTR (ΔU3): self-inactivating 3' long terminal repeat (LTR) from HIV-1
   8173..8294    +  polyA_signal   SV40 poly(A) signal: SV40 polyadenylation signal
   8334..8469    +  rep_origin     SV40 ori: SV40 origin of replication
   8490..8508    -  promoter       T7 promoter: promoter for bacteriophage T7 RNA polymerase
   8516..8671    +  CDS            lacZα (fragment): LacZα fragment of β-galactosidase; lacZ fragment
   8676..9104    +  rep_origin     f1 ori (sequence partly withheld): f1 bacteriophage origin of replication; arrow indicates direction of (+) strand synthesis
   9157..9261    +  promoter       AmpR promoter: bla
   9262..10122   +  CDS            AmpR: β-lactamase; bla; confers resistance to ampicillin, carbenicillin, and related antibiotics
  10293..10881   +  rep_origin     ori: high-copy-number ColE1/pMB1/pBR322/pUC origin of replication
  11064..11156   +  CDS            lacI (fragment): lac repressor; lacI; The lac repressor binds to the lac operator to inhibit transcription in E. coli. This inhibition can be relieved by adding lactose or isopropyl-β-D-thiogalactopyranoside (IPTG).
  11169..11190   +  protein_bind   CAP binding site: CAP binding activates transcription in the presence of cAMP. E. coli catabolite activator protein
  11205..11235   +  promoter       lac promoter: promoter for the E. coli lac operon
  11239..11261   +  protein_bind   lac operator (fragment): The lac repressor binds to the lac operator to inhibit transcription in E. coli. This inhibition can be relieved by adding lactose or isopropyl-β-D-thiogalactopyranoside (IPTG). lac repressor encoded by lacI
  11304..11322   +  promoter       T3 promoter: promoter for bacteriophage T3 RNA polymerase
