[The description below was written by a language model from this plasmid's Addgene catalogue record and pLannotate feature annotations shown in this document.]
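Description:
Chr1q_Centromere-Targeting_gRNA is an 11.3 kb all-in-one CRISPR plasmid built on the third-generation lentiviral backbone Lenti-Cas9-gRNA-GFP, carrying a guide RNA directed at a centromere-proximal site on the long arm of human chromosome 1. It is propagated in E. coli through a high-copy ColE1/pUC-type origin with ampicillin selection (AmpR under its own promoter). The bacterial portion also contains an f1 origin, lac-derived remnants and T7/T3 promoters. There is no drug marker for mammalian cells; transduced or transfected cells are identified by EGFP fluorescence.

The lentiviral cassette runs from an RSV promoter fused to a truncated HIV-1 5' LTR, which makes genomic RNA production Tat-independent, through the Ψ packaging signal, a gag fragment, the RRE and a cPPT/CTS, to a WPRE and a self-inactivating ΔU3 3' LTR, followed by an SV40 poly(A) signal and SV40 origin. Within this frame, a human U6 Pol III promoter in the reverse orientation drives the guide together with the S. pyogenes guide scaffold (annotated as a tracrRNA fragment). In the forward orientation an EF-1α core promoter drives S. pyogenes Cas9, annotated as two contiguous halves that together make up the full-length coding sequence, followed by EGFP. The short gap between Cas9 and EGFP is unannotated, so the record does not state how the two are linked.

The construct therefore delivers nuclease, guide and fluorescent marker from a single vector, either by packaging into lentivirus or by direct transfection. The associated publication concerns aneuploidy addiction in human cancers, which fits a use in cutting near the chromosome 1q centromere to manipulate that arm, although the record does not spell out the exact experimental scheme.
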