Addgene plasmid #195125: Chr1q_Centromere-Targeting_gRNA
Purpose: gRNA targeting centromere-proximal location on Chromosome 1q in a third generation Cas9 backbone with GFP
Depositing lab: Jason Sheltzer. Depositing organization: Cold Spring Harbor Laboratory. Publication: Oncogene-like addiction to aneuploidy in human cancers. Girish V, Lakhani AA, Thompson SL, Scaduto CM, Brown LM, Hagenson RA, Sausville EL, Mendelson BE, Kandikuppa PK, Lukow DA, Yuan ML, Stevens EC, Lee SN, Schukken KM, Akalu SM, Vasudevan A, Zou C, Salovska B, Li W, Smith JC, Taylor AM, Martienssen RA, Liu Y, Sun R, Sheltzer JM. Science. 2023 Jul 6:eadg4521. doi: 10.1126/science.adg4521. PubMed 37410869.
Backbone
  Vector backbone: Lenti-Cas9-gRNA-GFP
  Vector type: Mammalian Expression
  Selectable markers: EGFP
Growth in bacteria
  Bacterial resistance: Ampicillin, 100 μg/mL
  Growth temperature: 37°C
  Growth strain: NEB Stable
  Copy number: High Copy
Gene/Insert
  Gene/Insert name: Chr1q gRNA
  gRNA/shRNA sequence: AGAACAGTTGAAGTCCTTG
  Species: H. sapiens (human)
  Cloning method: Restriction Enzyme; 5′ cloning site Unknown (unknown if destroyed)
Terms and licenses: Academic/Nonprofit Terms; Industry Terms: Not Available to Industry
Depositor comments: Please visit https://doi.org/10.1101/2023.01.09.523344 for bioRxiv preprint.
How to cite: Chr1q_Centromere-Targeting_gRNA was a gift from Jason Sheltzer (Addgene plasmid # 195125 ; http://n2t.net/addgene:195125 ; RRID:Addgene_195125)
